Addgene plasmid #128214: pFH71
Purpose: improved sgRNA backbone for tRNA-gRNA array, Position 1, combine with TaU6 promoter module (pICSL90003)
Depositing lab: Vladimir Nekrasov. Depositing organization: Rothamsted Research. Publication: A modular cloning toolkit for genome editing in plants. Hahn F, Korolev A, Sanjurjo Loures L, Nekrasov V. BMC Plant Biol. 2020 Apr 23;20(1):179. doi: 10.1186/s12870-020-02388-2. PubMed 32326901.
Backbone
  Vector backbone: pUC57-Kan-mini
  Backbone manufacturer: GenScript
  Vector type: Plant Expression, CRISPR, Synthetic Biology
Growth in bacteria
  Bacterial resistance: Kanamycin, 50 μg/mL
  Growth temperature: 37°C
  Growth strain: DH5alpha
  Copy number: High Copy
Gene/Insert
  Gene/Insert name: improved sgRNA backbone for tRNA-gRNA array, Position 1, combine with TaU6 promoter module (pICSL90003)
  Species: Synthetic
Terms and licenses: Academic/Nonprofit Terms; Industry Terms: Not Available to Industry
How to cite: pFH71 was a gift from Vladimir Nekrasov (Addgene plasmid # 128214 ; http://n2t.net/addgene:128214 ; RRID:Addgene_128214)
