[The description below was written by a language model from this plasmid's Addgene catalogue record and pLannotate feature annotations shown in this document.]
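Description:
pFH71 is a small (about 2.6 kb) cloning module from a modular plant genome-editing toolkit, built in the GenScript pUC57-Kan-mini backbone. It is maintained in E. coli at high copy number through a ColE1/pUC-type origin and selected with kanamycin via the aph(3')-Ia (KanR) gene. It is catalogued as a plant expression, CRISPR and synthetic biology vector, but it carries no plant promoter or Cas9 gene of its own. It is a part donor, not a stand-alone expression plasmid.

The synthetic insert is described as an improved sgRNA backbone for the first position of a tRNA-gRNA array. In such arrays, several guide RNAs are transcribed as one polycistronic RNA, with tRNA sequences between them, and endogenous tRNA-processing enzymes cut out the individual guides. The annotated features fit this design. A tRNA element lies upstream of a lac promoter/operator, a pUC multiple cloning site and a lacZα fragment. A short stretch matching the Streptococcus pyogenes tracrRNA, presumably part of the sgRNA scaffold, follows downstream. The lacZα cassette between the tRNA and the scaffold most likely acts as a blue/white screening placeholder that is replaced when a guide spacer is inserted, although the record does not say this or name the cloning sites or enzymes. The short lacI, bom and rop fragments are probably remnants of the lac cassette and backbone rather than functional parts.

According to the record, this Position 1 module is to be combined with a separate TaU6 promoter module, which would supply the promoter driving transcription of the assembled array. The intended use is multiplexed Cas9 editing in plants.
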