Features (pLannotate 1.2.2; 12 found; start..end, strand, type, name):
     82..152     +  ncRNA          tRNA: Accession: RF00005 - tRNA
    162..204     +  CDS            lacI (fragment): lac repressor; lacI; The lac repressor binds to the lac operator to inhibit transcription in E. coli. This inhibition can be relieved by adding lactose or isopropyl-β-D-thiogalactopyranoside (IPTG).
    217..238     +  protein_bind   CAP binding site: CAP binding activates transcription in the presence of cAMP. E. coli catabolite activator protein
    253..283     +  promoter       lac promoter: promoter for the E. coli lac operon
    291..307     +  protein_bind   lac operator: The lac repressor binds to the lac operator to inhibit transcription in E. coli. This inhibition can be relieved by adding lactose or isopropyl-β-D-thiogalactopyranoside (IPTG). lac repressor encoded by lacI
    344..400     -  misc_feature   MCS: pUC18/19 multiple cloning site
    397..554     +  CDS            lacZα (fragment): LacZα fragment of β-galactosidase; lacZ fragment
    560..659     -  misc_feature   bom (fragment): basis of mobility region from pBR322
    766..787     +  misc_RNA       tracrRNA (fragment): trans-activating CRISPR RNA for the Streptococcus pyogenes CRISPR/Cas9 system
    865..1453    -  rep_origin     ori: high-copy-number ColE1/pMB1/pBR322/pUC origin of replication
   1631..2440    -  CDS            KanR: aminoglycoside phosphotransferase; aph(3')-Ia; confers resistance to kanamycin in bacteria or G418 (Geneticin®) in eukaryotes
   2547..35      +  CDS            rop (fragment) (across the origin): Rop protein, which maintains plasmids at low copy number; rop
>Addgene plasmid #128214 | pFH71 | addgene full sequence | sequence record 252897 | Addgene NGS Result
TCGCGCGTTTCGGTGATGACGGTGAAAACCTCTGACACATGCAGCTCCCGGACGTCATTGTCGATGGTCT
CACTTGAACAAAGCACCAGTGGTCTAGTGGTAGAATAGTACCCTGCCACGGTACAGACCCGGGTTCGATT
CCCGGCTGGTGCATTGTCTTCGCAGCTGGCACGACAGGTTTCCCGACTGGAAAGCGGGCAGTGAGCGCAA
CGCAATTAATGTGAGTTAGCTCACTCATTAGGCACCCCAGGCTTTACACTTTATGCTTCCGGCTCGTATG
TTGTGTGGAATTGTGAGCGGATAACAATTTCACACAGGAAACAGCTATGACCATGATTACGCCAAGCTTG
CATGCCTGCAGGTCGACTCTAGAGGATCCCCGGGTACCGAGCTCGAATTCACTGGCCGTCGTTTTACAAC
GTCGTGACTGGGAAAACCCTGGCGTTACCCAACTTAATCGCCTTGCAGCACATCCCCCTTTCGCCAGCTG
GCGTAATAGCGAAGAGGCCCGCACCGATCGCCCTTCCCAACAGTTGCGCAGCCTGAATGGCGAATGGCGC
CTGATGCGGTATTTTCTCCTTACGCATCTGTGCGGTATTTCACACCGCATATGGTGCACTCTCAGTACAA
TCTGCTCTGATGCCGCATAGTTAAGCCAGCCCCGACACCCGCCAACACCCGCTGACGCGCCCTGACGGGC
TTGTCTGCTCCCGGCATCCGCTTACAGACAAGCTGTGACGAAGACAAGTTTCAGAGCTATGCTGGAAACA
GCATAGCAAGTTGAAATTGAGACCATCATTGTCACATGTGAGCAAAAGGCCAGCAAAAGGCCAGGAACCG
TAAAAAGGCCGCGTTGCTGGCGTTTTTCCATAGGCTCCGCCCCCCTGACGAGCATCACAAAAATCGACGC
TCAAGTCAGAGGTGGCGAAACCCGACAGGACTATAAAGATACCAGGCGTTTCCCCCTGGAAGCTCCCTCG
TGCGCTCTCCTGTTCCGACCCTGCCGCTTACCGGATACCTGTCCGCCTTTCTCCCTTCGGGAAGCGTGGC
GCTTTCTCATAGCTCACGCTGTAGGTATCTCAGTTCGGTGTAGGTCGTTCGCTCCAAGCTGGGCTGTGTG
CACGAACCCCCCGTTCAGCCCGACCGCTGCGCCTTATCCGGTAACTATCGTCTTGAGTCCAACCCGGTAA
GACACGACTTATCGCCACTGGCAGCAGCCACTGGTAACAGGATTAGCAGAGCGAGGTATGTAGGCGGTGC
TACAGAGTTCTTGAAGTGGTGGCCTAACTACGGCTACACTAGAAGAACAGTATTTGGTATCTGCGCTCTG
CTGAAGCCAGTTACCTTCGGAAAAAGAGTTGGTAGCTCTTGATCCGGCAAACAAACCACCGCTGGTAGCG
GTGGTTTTTTTGTTTGCAAGCAGCAGATTACGCGCAGAAAAAAAGGATCTCAAGAAGATCCTTTGATCTT
TTCTACGGGGTCTGACGCTCAGTGGAACGAAAACTCACGTTAAGGGATTTTGGTCATGAGATTATCAAAA
AGGATCTTCACCTAGATCCTTTTAAATTAAAAATGAAGTTTTAAATCAAGCCCAATCTGAATAATGTTAC
AACCAATTAACCAATTCTGATTAGAAAAACTCATCGAGCATCAAATGAAACTGCAATTTATTCATATCAG
GATTATCAATACCATATTTTTGAAAAAGCCGTTTCTGTAATGAAGGAGAAAACTCACCGAGGCAGTTCCA
TAGGATGGCAAGATCCTGGTATCGGTCTGCGATTCCGACTCGTCCAACATCAATACAACCTATTAATTTC
CCCTCGTCAAAAATAAGGTTATCAAGTGAGAAATCACCATGAGTGACGACTGAATCCGGTGAGAATGGCA
AAAGTTTATGCATTTCTTTCCAGACTTGTTCAACAGGCCAGCCATTACGCTCGTCATCAAAATCACTCGC
ATCAACCAAACCGTTATTCATTCGTGATTGCGCCTGAGCGAGACGAAATACGCGATCGCTGTTAAAAGGA
CAATTACAAACAGGAATCGAATGCAACCGGCGCAGGAACACTGCCAGCGCATCAACAATATTTTCACCTG
AATCAGGATATTCTTCTAATACCTGGAATGCTGTTTTTCCGGGGATCGCAGTGGTGAGTAACCATGCATC
ATCAGGAGTACGGATAAAATGCTTGATGGTCGGAAGAGGCATAAATTCCGTCAGCCAGTTTAGTCTGACC
ATCTCATCTGTAACATCATTGGCAACGCTACCTTTGCCATGTTTCAGAAACAACTCTGGCGCATCGGGCT
TCCCATACAAGCGATAGATTGTCGCACCTGATTGCCCGACATTATCGCGAGCCCATTTATACCCATATAA
ATCAGCATCCATGTTGGAATTTAATCGCGGCCTCGACGTTTCCCGTTGAATATGGCTCATAACACCCCTT
GTATTACTGTTTATGTAAGCAGACAGTTTTATTGTTCATGATGATATATTTTTATCTTGTGCAATGTAAC
ATCAGAGATTTTGAGACACGGGCCAGAGCTGCA
